Addgene plasmid #110705: F. prausnitzii 16S toehold switch sensor
Purpose: Toehold switch sensor to detect the V3 hypervariable region of the 16S rRNA with GFP output
Depositing lab: James Collins. Depositing organization: Massachusetts Institute of Technology. Publication: A low-cost paper-based synthetic biology platform for analyzing gut microbiota and host biomarkers. Takahashi MK, Tan X, Dy AJ, Braff D, Akana RT, Furuta Y, Donghia N, Ananthakrishnan A, Collins JJ. Nat Commun. 2018 Aug 21;9(1):3347. doi: 10.1038/s41467-018-05864-4. PubMed 30131493.
Backbone
  Vector backbone: pCOLA
  Vector type: Synthetic Biology
Growth in bacteria
  Bacterial resistance: Kanamycin, 50 μg/mL
  Growth temperature: 37°C
  Growth strain: NEB Stable
  Copy number: Low Copy
Gene/Insert
  Gene/Insert name: F. prausnitzii 16S toehold switch sensor
  Promoter: T7
  Cloning method: Gibson Cloning
  Sequencing primers: 5′ ttcaccaccctgaattgactc
Terms and licenses: Academic/Nonprofit Terms; Industry Terms: Not Available to Industry
How to cite: F. prausnitzii 16S toehold switch sensor was a gift from James Collins (Addgene plasmid # 110705 ; http://n2t.net/addgene:110705 ; RRID:Addgene_110705)
