[The description below was written by a language model from this plasmid's Addgene catalogue record and pLannotate feature annotations shown in this document.]
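Description:
The F. prausnitzii 16S toehold switch sensor is a synthetic-biology plasmid of about 4.2 kb built on the pCOLA backbone. It carries a ColA origin of replication, which gives low copy number and is compatible with plasmids bearing other origin types in E. coli. Selection is by kanamycin through an aph(3')-Ia resistance gene. The backbone also contains a lacI repressor gene with its own promoter, along with small remnants annotated as a tetracycline-resistance fragment, a CAP binding site and a partial bla promoter. No lac operator is annotated next to the T7 promoter.

The payload is a T7 promoter-driven riboregulator cassette. About 100 nt separate the annotated T7 promoter from the reporter open reading frame. This unannotated stretch is presumably where the toehold switch lies, although the feature tables do not mark it. A toehold switch is an RNA hairpin that sequesters the ribosome binding site and start codon. Translation proceeds only when a complementary trigger RNA binds the single-stranded toehold and unwinds the stem. Here the trigger is the V3 hypervariable region of the F. prausnitzii 16S rRNA. The catalogue entry describes the output as GFP, whereas the automated annotation labels the roughly 714 nt reporter ORF as hfriFP, which may be a nearest-match call rather than the reporter's true identity. The ORF is followed by a fragment of an LVA-variant ssrA degradation tag, which normally speeds reporter turnover through ClpXP and ClpAP, and then by a T7 terminator.

According to the record, the plasmid belongs to a low-cost, paper-based platform for analysing gut microbiota and host biomarkers, in which fluorescence reports the presence of species-specific RNA. The depositor sequence and the repository's sequencing result differ in length by one nucleotide and carry identical annotations.
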