Features (pLannotate 1.2.2; 12 found; start..end, strand, type, name):
     34..52      +  promoter       T7 promoter: promoter for bacteriophage T7 RNA polymerase
    151..864     +  CDS            hfriFP: hfriFP is a fluorescent protein published in 2013, derived from Herbaspirillum frisingense.
    874..894     +  CDS            ssrA tag (LVA) (fragment): C-terminal peptide that mediates degradation in bacteria through the ClpXP and ClpAP proteases (McGinness et al., 2006) mutant LVA variant that confers accelerated degradation under some conditions (Andersen et al., 1998)
    972..1019    +  terminator     T7 terminator: transcription terminator for bacteriophage T7 RNA polymerase
   1183..1240    +  promoter       AmpR promoter (fragment): bla
   1249..2064    -  CDS            KanR: aminoglycoside phosphotransferase; aph(3')-Ia; confers resistance to kanamycin in bacteria or G418 (Geneticin®) in eukaryotes
   2065..2156    -  promoter       AmpR promoter: bla
   2174..2809    -  rep_origin     ColA ori: Plasmids containing the ColA origin of replication can be propagated in E. coli cells that contain additional plasmids with compatible origins.
   2894..2958    -  CDS            TcR (fragment): tetracycline efflux protein; tet; confers resistance to tetracycline
   2973..2994    -  protein_bind   CAP binding site: CAP binding activates transcription in the presence of cAMP. E. coli catabolite activator protein
   3007..4089    -  CDS            lacI: lac repressor; lacI; The lac repressor binds to the lac operator to inhibit transcription in E. coli. This inhibition can be relieved by adding lactose or isopropyl-β-D-thiogalactopyranoside (IPTG).
   4090..4167    -  promoter       lacI promoter: lacI
>Addgene plasmid #110705 | F. prausnitzii 16S toehold switch sensor | depositor full sequence | sequence record 212151 | F. prausnitzii 16S toehold switch sensor sequence 4192 bps
AAGTCTAACGCTGCTCTGGGCTAACTGTCGCGCTAATACGACTCACTATAGGGCGTCATTATCTTCCTCA
ACAACAGGAGTTTACAATCGGACTTTAGAACAGAGGAGATAAAGATGGATTGTAAACTAAACCTGGCGGC
AGCGCAAAAGATGCGTAAAGGAGAAGAACTTTTCACTGGAGTTGTCCCAATTCTTGTTGAATTAGATGGT
GATGTTAATGGGCACAAATTTTCTGTCAGTGGAGAGGGTGAAGGTGATGCAACATACGGAAAACTTACCC
TTAAATTTATTTGCACTACTGGAAAACTACCTGTTCCGTGGCCAACACTTGTCACTACTTTCGGTTATGG
TGTTCAATGCTTTGCGAGATACCCAGATCACATGAAACAGCATGACTTTTTCAAGAGTGCCATGCCCGAA
GGTTACGTACAGGAAAGAACTATATTTTTCAAAGATGACGGGAACTACAAGACACGTGCTGAAGTCAAGT
TTGAAGGTGATACCCTTGTTAATAGAATCGAGTTAAAAGGTATTGATTTTAAAGAAGATGGAAACATTCT
TGGACACAAATTGGAATACAACTATAACTCACACAATGTATACATCATGGCAGACAAACAAAAGAATGGA
ATCAAAGTTAACTTCAAAATTAGACACAACATTGAAGATGGAAGCGTTCAACTAGCAGACCATTATCAAC
AAAATACTCCGATTGGCGATGGCCCTGTCCTTTTACCAGACAACCATTACCTGTCCACACAATCTGCCCT
TTCGAAAGATCCCAACGAAAAGAGAGACCACATGGTCCTTCTTGAGTTTGTAACCGCTGCTGGGATTACA
CATGGCATGGATGAACTATACAAAAGGCCTGCAGCAAACGACGAAAACTACGCTGCATCAGTTTAATAAG
ATAAACCAGAGCGGCACGGCAAGCAGAGTATACGAGATTCGGTAGCCACCGCTGAGCATAACTAGCATAA
CCCCTTGGGGCCTCTAAACGGGTCTTGAGGGGTTTTTTGCTGAAACCTCAGGCATTTGAGAAGCACACGG
TCACACTGCTTCCGGTAGTCAATAAACCGGTAAACCAGCAATAGACATAAGCGGCTATTTAACGACCCTG
CCCTGAACCGACGACAAGCTGACGACCGGGTCTCCGCAAGTGGCACTTTTCGGGGAAATGTGCGCGGAAC
CCCTATTTGTTTATTTTTCTAAATACATTCAAATATGTATCCGCTCATGAATTAATTCTTAGAAAAACTC
ATCGAGCATCAAATGAAACTGCAATTTATTCATATCAGGATTATCAATACCATATTTTTGAAAAAGCCGT
TTCTGTAATGAAGGAGAAAACTCACCGAGGCAGTTCCATAGGATGGCAAGATCCTGGTATCGGTCTGCGA
TTCCGACTCGTCCAACATCAATACAACCTATTAATTTCCCCTCGTCAAAAATAAGGTTATCAAGTGAGAA
ATCACCATGAGTGACGACTGAATCCGGTGAGAATGGCAAAAGTTTATGCATTTCTTTCCAGACTTGTTCA
ACAGGCCAGCCATTACGCTCGTCATCAAAATCACTCGCATCAACCAAACCGTTATTCATTCGTGATTGCG
CCTGAGCGAGACGAAATACGCGGTCGCTGTTAAAAGGACAATTACAAACAGGAATCGAATGCAACCGGCG
CAGGAACACTGCCAGCGCATCAACAATATTTTCACCTGAATCAGGATATTCTTCTAATACCTGGAATGCT
GTTTTCCCGGGGATCGCAGTGGTGAGTAACCATGCATCATCAGGAGTACGGATAAAATGCTTGATGGTCG
GAAGAGGCATAAATTCCGTCAGCCAGTTTAGTCTGACCATCTCATCTGTAACATCATTGGCAACGCTACC
TTTGCCATGTTTCAGAAACAACTCTGGCGCATCGGGCTTCCCATACAATCGATAGATTGTCGCACCTGAT
TGCCCGACATTATCGCGAGCCCATTTATACCCATATAAATCAGCATCCATGTTGGAATTTAATCGCGGCC
TAGAGCAAGACGTTTCCCGTTGAATATGGCTCATACTCTTCCTTTTTCAATATTATTGAAGCATTTATCA
GGGTTATTGTCTCATGAGCGGATACATATTTGAATGTATTTAGAAAAATAAACAAATAGGCATGCTAGCG
CAGAAACGTCCTAGAAGATGCCAGGAGGATACTTAGCAGAGAGACAATAAGGCCGGAGCGAAGCCGTTTT
TCCATAGGCTCCGCCCCCCTGACGAACATCACGAAATCTGACGCTCAAATCAGTGGTGGCGAAACCCGAC
AGGACTATAAAGATACCAGGCGTTTCCCCCTGATGGCTCCCTCTTGCGCTCTCCTGTTCCCGTCCTGCGG
CGTCCGTGTTGTGGTGGAGGCTTTACCCAAATCACCACGTCCCGTTCCGTGTAGACAGTTCGCTCCAAGC
TGGGCTGTGTGCAAGAACCCCCCGTTCAGCCCGACTGCTGCGCCTTATCCGGTAACTATCATCTTGAGTC
CAACCCGGAAAGACACGACAAAACGCCACTGGCAGCAGCCATTGGTAACTGAGAATTAGTGGATTTAGAT
ATCGAGAGTCTTGAAGTGGTGGCCTAACAGAGGCTACACTGAAAGGACAGTATTTGGTATCTGCGCTCCA
CTAAAGCCAGTTACCAGGTTAAGCAGTTCCCCAACTGACTTAACCTTCGATCAAACCGCCTCCCCAGGCG
GTTTTTTCGTTTACAGAGCAGGAGATTACGACGATCGTAAAAGGATCTCAAGAAGATCCTTTACGGATTC
CCGACACCATCACTCTAGATTTCAGTGCAATTTATCTCTTCAAATGTAGCACCTGAAGTCAGCCCCATAC
GATATAAGTTGTAATTCTCATGTTAGTCATGCCCCGCGCCCACCGGAAGGAGCTGACTGGGTTGAAGGCT
CTCAAGGGCATCGGTCGAGATCCCGGTGCCTAATGAGTGAGCTAACTTACATTAATTGCGTTGCGCTCAC
TGCCCGCTTTCCAGTCGGGAAACCTGTCGTGCCAGCTGCATTAATGAATCGGCCAACGCGCGGGGAGAGG
CGGTTTGCGTATTGGGCGCCAGGGTGGTTTTTCTTTTCACCAGTGAGACGGGCAACAGCTGATTGCCCTT
CACCGCCTGGCCCTGAGAGAGTTGCAGCAAGCGGTCCACGCTGGTTTGCCCCAGCAGGCGAAAATCCTGT
TTGATGGTGGTTAACGGCGGGATATAACATGAGCTGTCTTCGGTATCGTCGTATCCCACTACCGAGATGT
CCGCACCAACGCGCAGCCCGGACTCGGTAATGGCGCGCATTGCGCCCAGCGCCATCTGATCGTTGGCAAC
CAGCATCGCAGTGGGAACGATGCCCTCATTCAGCATTTGCATGGTTTGTTGAAAACCGGACATGGCACTC
CAGTCGCCTTCCCGTTCCGCTATCGGCTGAATTTGATTGCGAGTGAGATATTTATGCCAGCCAGCCAGAC
GCAGACGCGCCGAGACAGAACTTAATGGGCCCGCTAACAGCGCGATTTGCTGGTGACCCAATGCGACCAG
ATGCTCCACGCCCAGTCGCGTACCGTCTTCATGGGAGAAAATAATACTGTTGATGGGTGTCTGGTCAGAG
ACATCAAGAAATAACGCCGGAACATTAGTGCAGGCAGCTTCCACAGCAATGGCATCCTGGTCATCCAGCG
GATAGTTAATGATCAGCCCACTGACGCGTTGCGCGAGAAGATTGTGCACCGCCGCTTTACAGGCTTCGAC
GCCGCTTCGTTCTACCATCGACACCACCACGCTGGCACCCAGTTGATCGGCGCGAGATTTAATCGCCGCG
ACAATTTGCGACGGCGCGTGCAGGGCCAGACTGGAGGTGGCAACGCCAATCAGCAACGACTGTTTGCCCG
CCAGTTGTTGTGCCACGCGGTTGGGAATGTAATTCAGCTCCGCCATCGCCGCTTCCACTTTTTCCCGCGT
TTTCGCAGAAACGTGGCTGGCCTGGTTCACCACGCGGGAAACGGTCTGATAAGAGACACCGGCATACTCT
GCGACATCGTATAACGTTACTGGTTTCACATTCACCACCCTGAATTGACTCTCTTCCGGGCGCTATCATG
CCATACCGCGAAAGGTTTTGCGCCATTCGATGGTGTCCGGGATCTCGACGCTCTCCCTTATG
