Features (pLannotate 1.2.2; 12 found; start..end, strand, type, name):
     34..52      +  promoter       T7 promoter: promoter for bacteriophage T7 RNA polymerase
    151..864     +  CDS            hfriFP: hfriFP is a fluorescent protein published in 2013, derived from Herbaspirillum frisingense.
    874..894     +  CDS            ssrA tag (LVA) (fragment): C-terminal peptide that mediates degradation in bacteria through the ClpXP and ClpAP proteases (McGinness et al., 2006) mutant LVA variant that confers accelerated degradation under some conditions (Andersen et al., 1998)
    973..1020    +  terminator     T7 terminator: transcription terminator for bacteriophage T7 RNA polymerase
   1184..1241    +  promoter       AmpR promoter (fragment): bla
   1250..2065    -  CDS            KanR: aminoglycoside phosphotransferase; aph(3')-Ia; confers resistance to kanamycin in bacteria or G418 (Geneticin®) in eukaryotes
   2066..2157    -  promoter       AmpR promoter: bla
   2175..2810    -  rep_origin     ColA ori: Plasmids containing the ColA origin of replication can be propagated in E. coli cells that contain additional plasmids with compatible origins.
   2895..2959    -  CDS            TcR (fragment): tetracycline efflux protein; tet; confers resistance to tetracycline
   2974..2995    -  protein_bind   CAP binding site: CAP binding activates transcription in the presence of cAMP. E. coli catabolite activator protein
   3008..4090    -  CDS            lacI: lac repressor; lacI; The lac repressor binds to the lac operator to inhibit transcription in E. coli. This inhibition can be relieved by adding lactose or isopropyl-β-D-thiogalactopyranoside (IPTG).
   4091..4168    -  promoter       lacI promoter: lacI
>Addgene plasmid #110705 | F. prausnitzii 16S toehold switch sensor | addgene full sequence | sequence record 218795 | Addgene NGS Result
AAGTCTAACGCTGCTCTGGGCTAACTGTCGCGCTAATACGACTCACTATAGGGCGTCATTATCTTCCTCA
ACAACAGGAGTTTACAATCGGACTTTAGAACAGAGGAGATAAAGATGGATTGTAAACTAAACCTGGCGGC
AGCGCAAAAGATGCGTAAAGGAGAAGAACTTTTCACTGGAGTTGTCCCAATTCTTGTTGAATTAGATGGT
GATGTTAATGGGCACAAATTTTCTGTCAGTGGAGAGGGTGAAGGTGATGCAACATACGGAAAACTTACCC
TTAAATTTATTTGCACTACTGGAAAACTACCTGTTCCGTGGCCAACACTTGTCACTACTTTCGGTTATGG
TGTTCAATGCTTTGCGAGATACCCAGATCACATGAAACAGCATGACTTTTTCAAGAGTGCCATGCCCGAA
GGTTACGTACAGGAAAGAACTATATTTTTCAAAGATGACGGGAACTACAAGACACGTGCTGAAGTCAAGT
TTGAAGGTGATACCCTTGTTAATAGAATCGAGTTAAAAGGTATTGATTTTAAAGAAGATGGAAACATTCT
TGGACACAAATTGGAATACAACTATAACTCACACAATGTATACATCATGGCAGACAAACAAAAGAATGGA
ATCAAAGTTAACTTCAAAATTAGACACAACATTGAAGATGGAAGCGTTCAACTAGCAGACCATTATCAAC
AAAATACTCCGATTGGCGATGGCCCTGTCCTTTTACCAGACAACCATTACCTGTCCACACAATCTGCCCT
TTCGAAAGATCCCAACGAAAAGAGAGACCACATGGTCCTTCTTGAGTTTGTAACCGCTGCTGGGATTACA
CATGGCATGGATGAACTATACAAAAGGCCTGCAGCAAACGACGAAAACTACGCTGCATCAGTTTAATAAG
ATAAACCAGAGCGGCACGGCAAGCAGAGTATACGAGATTCGGTAGCCACCGCTGAGCAATAACTAGCATA
ACCCCTTGGGGCCTCTAAACGGGTCTTGAGGGGTTTTTTGCTGAAACCTCAGGCATTTGAGAAGCACACG
GTCACACTGCTTCCGGTAGTCAATAAACCGGTAAACCAGCAATAGACATAAGCGGCTATTTAACGACCCT
GCCCTGAACCGACGACAAGCTGACGACCGGGTCTCCGCAAGTGGCACTTTTCGGGGAAATGTGCGCGGAA
CCCCTATTTGTTTATTTTTCTAAATACATTCAAATATGTATCCGCTCATGAATTAATTCTTAGAAAAACT
CATCGAGCATCAAATGAAACTGCAATTTATTCATATCAGGATTATCAATACCATATTTTTGAAAAAGCCG
TTTCTGTAATGAAGGAGAAAACTCACCGAGGCAGTTCCATAGGATGGCAAGATCCTGGTATCGGTCTGCG
ATTCCGACTCGTCCAACATCAATACAACCTATTAATTTCCCCTCGTCAAAAATAAGGTTATCAAGTGAGA
AATCACCATGAGTGACGACTGAATCCGGTGAGAATGGCAAAAGTTTATGCATTTCTTTCCAGACTTGTTC
AACAGGCCAGCCATTACGCTCGTCATCAAAATCACTCGCATCAACCAAACCGTTATTCATTCGTGATTGC
GCCTGAGCGAGACGAAATACGCGGTCGCTGTTAAAAGGACAATTACAAACAGGAATCGAATGCAACCGGC
GCAGGAACACTGCCAGCGCATCAACAATATTTTCACCTGAATCAGGATATTCTTCTAATACCTGGAATGC
TGTTTTCCCGGGGATCGCAGTGGTGAGTAACCATGCATCATCAGGAGTACGGATAAAATGCTTGATGGTC
GGAAGAGGCATAAATTCCGTCAGCCAGTTTAGTCTGACCATCTCATCTGTAACATCATTGGCAACGCTAC
CTTTGCCATGTTTCAGAAACAACTCTGGCGCATCGGGCTTCCCATACAATCGATAGATTGTCGCACCTGA
TTGCCCGACATTATCGCGAGCCCATTTATACCCATATAAATCAGCATCCATGTTGGAATTTAATCGCGGC
CTAGAGCAAGACGTTTCCCGTTGAATATGGCTCATACTCTTCCTTTTTCAATATTATTGAAGCATTTATC
AGGGTTATTGTCTCATGAGCGGATACATATTTGAATGTATTTAGAAAAATAAACAAATAGGCATGCTAGC
GCAGAAACGTCCTAGAAGATGCCAGGAGGATACTTAGCAGAGAGACAATAAGGCCGGAGCGAAGCCGTTT
TTCCATAGGCTCCGCCCCCCTGACGAACATCACGAAATCTGACGCTCAAATCAGTGGTGGCGAAACCCGA
CAGGACTATAAAGATACCAGGCGTTTCCCCCTGATGGCTCCCTCTTGCGCTCTCCTGTTCCCGTCCTGCG
GCGTCCGTGTTGTGGTGGAGGCTTTACCCAAATCACCACGTCCCGTTCCGTGTAGACAGTTCGCTCCAAG
CTGGGCTGTGTGCAAGAACCCCCCGTTCAGCCCGACTGCTGCGCCTTATCCGGTAACTATCATCTTGAGT
CCAACCCGGAAAGACACGACAAAACGCCACTGGCAGCAGCCATTGGTAACTGAGAATTAGTGGATTTAGA
TATCGAGAGTCTTGAAGTGGTGGCCTAACAGAGGCTACACTGAAAGGACAGTATTTGGTATCTGCGCTCC
ACTAAAGCCAGTTACCAGGTTAAGCAGTTCCCCAACTGACTTAACCTTCGATCAAACCGCCTCCCCAGGC
GGTTTTTTCGTTTACAGAGCAGGAGATTACGACGATCGTAAAAGGATCTCAAGAAGATCCTTTACGGATT
CCCGACACCATCACTCTAGATTTCAGTGCAATTTATCTCTTCAAATGTAGCACCTGAAGTCAGCCCCATA
CGATATAAGTTGTAATTCTCATGTTAGTCATGCCCCGCGCCCACCGGAAGGAGCTGACTGGGTTGAAGGC
TCTCAAGGGCATCGGTCGAGATCCCGGTGCCTAATGAGTGAGCTAACTTACATTAATTGCGTTGCGCTCA
CTGCCCGCTTTCCAGTCGGGAAACCTGTCGTGCCAGCTGCATTAATGAATCGGCCAACGCGCGGGGAGAG
GCGGTTTGCGTATTGGGCGCCAGGGTGGTTTTTCTTTTCACCAGTGAGACGGGCAACAGCTGATTGCCCT
TCACCGCCTGGCCCTGAGAGAGTTGCAGCAAGCGGTCCACGCTGGTTTGCCCCAGCAGGCGAAAATCCTG
TTTGATGGTGGTTAACGGCGGGATATAACATGAGCTGTCTTCGGTATCGTCGTATCCCACTACCGAGATG
TCCGCACCAACGCGCAGCCCGGACTCGGTAATGGCGCGCATTGCGCCCAGCGCCATCTGATCGTTGGCAA
CCAGCATCGCAGTGGGAACGATGCCCTCATTCAGCATTTGCATGGTTTGTTGAAAACCGGACATGGCACT
CCAGTCGCCTTCCCGTTCCGCTATCGGCTGAATTTGATTGCGAGTGAGATATTTATGCCAGCCAGCCAGA
CGCAGACGCGCCGAGACAGAACTTAATGGGCCCGCTAACAGCGCGATTTGCTGGTGACCCAATGCGACCA
GATGCTCCACGCCCAGTCGCGTACCGTCTTCATGGGAGAAAATAATACTGTTGATGGGTGTCTGGTCAGA
GACATCAAGAAATAACGCCGGAACATTAGTGCAGGCAGCTTCCACAGCAATGGCATCCTGGTCATCCAGC
GGATAGTTAATGATCAGCCCACTGACGCGTTGCGCGAGAAGATTGTGCACCGCCGCTTTACAGGCTTCGA
CGCCGCTTCGTTCTACCATCGACACCACCACGCTGGCACCCAGTTGATCGGCGCGAGATTTAATCGCCGC
GACAATTTGCGACGGCGCGTGCAGGGCCAGACTGGAGGTGGCAACGCCAATCAGCAACGACTGTTTGCCC
GCCAGTTGTTGTGCCACGCGGTTGGGAATGTAATTCAGCTCCGCCATCGCCGCTTCCACTTTTTCCCGCG
TTTTCGCAGAAACGTGGCTGGCCTGGTTCACCACGCGGGAAACGGTCTGATAAGAGACACCGGCATACTC
TGCGACATCGTATAACGTTACTGGTTTCACATTCACCACCCTGAATTGACTCTCTTCCGGGCGCTATCAT
GCCATACCGCGAAAGGTTTTGCGCCATTCGATGGTGTCCGGGATCTCGACGCTCTCCCTTATG
